Addgene plasmid #196630: pTRIP-SFFV-GFP-RELA K310R
Purpose: Express GFP-RELA K310R
Depositing lab: Nicolas Manel. Depositing organization: Institut Curie. Publication: RELA tunes innate-like interferon I/III responses in human T cells. Jeremiah N, Ferran H, Antoniadou K, De Azevedo K, Nikolic J, Maurin M, Benaroch P, Manel N. J Exp Med. 2023 May 1;220(5):e20220666. doi: 10.1084/jem.20220666. Epub 2023 Feb 23. PubMed 36820829.
Backbone
  Vector backbone: pTRIP
  Vector type: Lentiviral
Growth in bacteria
  Bacterial resistance: Ampicillin, 100 μg/mL
  Growth temperature: 30°C
  Growth strain: NEB Stable
  Copy number: High Copy
Gene/Insert
  Gene/Insert name: GFP-RELA K310R
  Species: H. sapiens (human)
  Mutation: K310R
  Entrez Gene: RELA (a.k.a. AIF3BL3, CMCU, NFKB3, p65)
  Tag / fusion protein: GFP (N terminal on insert)
  Cloning method: Restriction Enzyme; 5′ cloning site Unknown (unknown if destroyed)
Terms and licenses: Academic/Nonprofit Terms; Industry Terms: Not Available to Industry
How to cite: pTRIP-SFFV-GFP-RELA K310R was a gift from Nicolas Manel (Addgene plasmid # 196630 ; http://n2t.net/addgene:196630 ; RRID:Addgene_196630)
