[The description below was written by a language model from this plasmid's Addgene catalogue record and pLannotate feature annotations shown in this document.]
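Description:
pTRIP-SFFV-GFP-RELA K310R is an HIV-1-derived lentiviral transfer vector of about 12 kb, built on the pTRIP backbone, for expressing a GFP-tagged point mutant of human RELA (the p65 subunit of NF-κB) in mammalian cells. It is propagated in E. coli through a high-copy ColE1/pUC-type origin and selected with ampicillin via the β-lactamase gene. The backbone also carries remnants of older vector lineages. These include pBR322-derived fragments (tetracycline resistance, bom, rop) and an SV40 promoter followed by gpt fragments with the SV40 small t intron and polyadenylation signal. The gpt sequence is annotated only as fragments, so the record gives no basis for treating it as a working selection marker. No mammalian drug-resistance marker is annotated within the proviral region, so GFP fluorescence is the evident way to identify transduced cells.

The proviral region contains a 5' LTR, the Ψ packaging signal with adjoining gag sequence, the Rev response element for Rev-dependent nuclear export of the genomic RNA, and the cPPT/CTS central flap that aids nuclear import of the reverse-transcribed genome. It ends in a U3-deleted 3' LTR, which gives a self-inactivating design. No WPRE is annotated. Within this region, the spleen focus-forming virus LTR promoter, which is strong in haematopoietic cells, drives a single open reading frame with EGFP fused to the N terminus of RELA. The automated annotation labels the Rel homology portion as a mouse Rel fragment by similarity and separately identifies the human RelA activation domain, whereas the catalogue entry gives the insert as human RELA. The K310R substitution replaces lysine 310, a known site of post-translational modification in p65, with arginine. The associated study concerns RELA control of type I/III interferon responses in human T cells, where the vector would allow comparison of this mutant with wild-type RELA.
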