Features (pLannotate 1.2.2; 31 found; start..end, strand, type, name):
     43..108     +  intron         small t intron: SV40 (simian virus 40) small t antigen intron
    238..258     +  CDS            SV40 NLS: nuclear localization signal of SV40 (simian virus 40) large T antigen
    577..660     +  CDS            large T antigen (fragment): large T antigen from SV40 (simian virus 40)
    683..817     +  polyA_signal   SV40 poly(A) signal: SV40 polyadenylation signal
    984..1313    +  CDS            nef (fragment): NEF_HV1BR - Experimental evidence at protein level: Swiss-Prot protein existence level 1. Extracellular Nef protein targets CD4(+) T-lymphocytes for apoptosis by interacting with CXCR4 surface receptors (PubMed:14990729). From Human immunodeficiency virus type 1 group M subtype B (isolate BRU/LAI) (HIV-1).
   1361..1618    +  LTR            5' LTR (truncated): truncated 5' long terminal repeat (LTR) from HIV-1
   1665..1790    +  misc_feature   HIV-1 Ψ: packaging signal of human immunodeficiency virus type 1
   1774..2137    +  CDS            HIV-1 gag (fragment): gag protein from human immunodeficiency virus 1; gag
   2283..2516    +  misc_feature   RRE: The Rev response element (RRE) of HIV-1 allows for Rev-dependent mRNA export from the nucleus to the cytoplasm.
   2893..2993    +  CDS            Rev (fragment): human immunodeficiency virus 1 (HIV-1) Rev protein; rev; enhances nuclear export of unspliced and incompletely spliced viral mRNAs
   3038..3155    +  misc_feature   cPPT/CTS: central polypurine tract and central termination sequence of HIV-1
   3295..3702    +  promoter       SFFV promoter: spleen focus-forming virus long terminal repeat (LTR) promoter
   3742..4455    +  CDS            EGFP: EGFP is a basic (constitutively fluorescent) green fluorescent protein published in 1996, derived from Aequorea victoria. It is reported to be a rapidly-maturing weak dimer with moderate acid sensitivity.
   4513..5400    +  CDS            Rel (fragment): REL_MOUSE - Experimental evidence at protein level: Swiss-Prot protein existence level 1. Proto-oncogene that may play a role in differentiation and lymphopoiesis. NF-kappa-B is a pleiotropic transcription factor which is present in almost all cell types and is involved in many biological processes such as inflammation, immunity, differentiation, cell growth, tumorigenesis and apoptosis. NF-kappa-B is a homo- or heterodimeric complex formed by the Rel-like domain-containing proteins RELA/p65, RELB, NFKB1/p105, NFKB1/p50, REL and NFKB2/p52. The dimers bind at kappa-B sites in the DNA of their t
   5740..6111    +  CDS            RelA (p65) AD: transcriptional activation domain of human RelA, also known as p65 (O'Shea and Perkins, 2008)
   6114..6302    +  CDS            nef (fragment): NEF_HV1Z2 - Experimental evidence at protein level: Swiss-Prot protein existence level 1. Extracellular Nef protein targets CD4(+) T-lymphocytes for apoptosis by interacting with CXCR4 surface receptors. From Human immunodeficiency virus type 1 group M subtype D (isolate Z2/CDC-Z34) (HIV-1).
   6304..6335    +  LTR            3' LTR (ΔU3) (fragment): self-inactivating 3' long terminal repeat (LTR) from HIV-1
   6383..6563    +  LTR            5' LTR (truncated): truncated 5' long terminal repeat (LTR) from HIV-1
   7525..7623    -  CDS            TBC1D5 (fragment): TBCD5_HUMAN - Also known as KIAA0210. Experimental evidence at protein level: Swiss-Prot protein existence level 1. May act as a GTPase-activating protein (GAP) for Rab family protein(s). May act as a GAP for RAB7A. Can displace RAB7A and retromer CSC subcomplex from the endosomal membrane to the cytosol; at least retromer displacement seems to require its catalytic activity (PubMed:19531583, PubMed:20923837). Required for retrograde transport of cargo proteins from endosomes to the trans-Golgi network (TGN); the function seems to require its catalytic activity. Involved in regulation of autop
   8029..8308    +  CDS            TcR (fragment): tetracycline efflux protein; tet; confers resistance to tetracycline
   8309..8357    -  misc_feature   bom (fragment): basis of mobility region from pBR322
   8459..8494    -  CDS            rop (fragment): Rop protein, which maintains plasmids at low copy number; rop
   8589..8693    +  promoter       AmpR promoter: bla
   8694..9554    +  CDS            AmpR: β-lactamase; bla; confers resistance to ampicillin, carbenicillin, and related antibiotics
   9725..10313   +  rep_origin     ori: high-copy-number ColE1/pMB1/pBR322/pUC origin of replication
  10496..10552   +  CDS            lacI (fragment): lac repressor; lacI; The lac repressor binds to the lac operator to inhibit transcription in E. coli. This inhibition can be relieved by adding lactose or isopropyl-β-D-thiogalactopyranoside (IPTG).
  10559..10888   +  promoter       SV40 promoter: SV40 enhancer and early promoter
  11088..11207   +  CDS            gpt (fragment): XGPT_ECOLI - Also known as gpp, gxu. Experimental evidence at protein level: Swiss-Prot protein existence level 1. Purine salvage pathway enzyme that catalyzes the transfer of the ribosyl-5-phosphate group from 5-phospho-alpha-D-ribose 1- diphosphate (PRPP) to the N9 position of the 6-oxopurines guanine and xanthine to form the corresponding ribonucleotides GMP (guanosine 5'- monophosphate) and XMP (xanthosine 5'-monophosphate), with the release of PPi. To a lesser extent, also acts on hypoxanthine (PubMed:9100006, PubMed:3886014). Does not ribophosphorylate adenine (PubMed:3886014). From Esch
  11207..11542   +  CDS            gpt (fragment): XGPT_ECOLI - Also known as gpp, gxu. Experimental evidence at protein level: Swiss-Prot protein existence level 1. Purine salvage pathway enzyme that catalyzes the transfer of the ribosyl-5-phosphate group from 5-phospho-alpha-D-ribose 1- diphosphate (PRPP) to the N9 position of the 6-oxopurines guanine and xanthine to form the corresponding ribonucleotides GMP (guanosine 5'- monophosphate) and XMP (xanthosine 5'-monophosphate), with the release of PPi. To a lesser extent, also acts on hypoxanthine (PubMed:9100006, PubMed:3886014). Does not ribophosphorylate adenine (PubMed:3886014). From Esch
  11637..11942   +  CDS            frsA (fragment): FRSA_ECOLI - Also known as yafA. Experimental evidence at protein level: Swiss-Prot protein existence level 1. Catalyzes the hydrolysis of esters (PubMed:15808744). Displays esterase activity toward pNP-butyrate (PubMed:15808744). May stimulate mixed-acid fermentation by acting as a fermentation/respiration switch that down-regulates respiration and up- regulates fermentation rates (PubMed:15169777). From Escherichia coli (strain K12).
  11946..41      +  CDS            small t antigen (fragment) (across the origin): SV40 (simian virus 40) small t antigen
>Addgene plasmid #196630 | pTRIP-SFFV-GFP-RELA K310R | addgene full sequence | sequence record 385701 | Addgene NGS Result
ACATAATTGGACAAACTACCTACAGAGATTTAAAGCTCTAAGGTAAATATAAAATTTTTAAGTGTATAAT
GTGTTAAACTACTGATTCTAATTGTTTGTGTATTTTAGATTCCAACCTATGGAACTGATGAATGGGAGCA
GTGGTGGAATGCCTTTAATGAGGAAAACCTGTTTTGCTCAGAAGAAATGCCATCTAGTGATGATGAGGCT
ACTGCTGACTCTCAACATTCTACTCCTCCAAAAAAGAAGAGAAAGGTAGAAGACCCCAAGGACTTTCCTT
CAGAATTGCTAAGTTTTTTGAGTCATGCTGTGTTTAGTAATAGAACTCTTGCTTGCTTTGCTATTTACAC
CACAAAGGAAAAAGCTGCACTGCTATACAAGAAAATTATGGAAAAATATTCTGTAACCTTTATAAGTAGG
CATAACAGTTATAATCATAACATACTGTTTTTTCTTACTCCACACAGGCATAGAGTGTCTGCTATTAATA
ACTATGCTCAAAAATTGTGTACCTTTAGCTTTTTAATTTGTAAAGGGGTTAATAAGGAATATTTGATGTA
TAGTGCCTTGACTAGAGATCATAATCAGCCATACCACATTTGTAGAGGTTTTACTTGCTTTAAAAAACCT
CCCACACCTCCCCCTGAACCTGAAACATAAAATGAATGCAATTGTTGTTGTTAACTTGTTTATTGCAGCT
TATAATGGTTACAAATAAAGCAATAGCATCACAAATTTCACAAATAAAGCATTTTTTTCACTGCATTCTA
GTTGTGGTTTGTCCAAACTCATCAATGTATCTTATCATGTCTGGATCAACTGGATAACTCAAGCTAACCA
AAATCATCCCAAACTTCCCACCCCATACCCTATTACCACTGCCAATTACCTGTGGTTTCATTTACTCTAA
ACCTGTGATTCCTCTGAATTATTTTCATTTTAAAGAAATTGTATTTGTTAAATATGTACTACAAACTTAG
TAGTTGGAAGGGCTAATTCACTCCCAAAGAAGACAAGATATCCTTGATCTGTGGATCTACCACACACAAG
GCTACTTCCCTGATTAGCAGAACTACACACCAGGGCCAGGGGTCAGATATCCACTGACCTTTGGATGGTG
CTACAAGCTAGTACCAGTTGAGCCAGATAAGGTAGAAGAGGCCAATAAAGGAGAGAACACCAGCTTGTTA
CACCCTGTGAGCCTGCATGGGATGGATGACCCGGAGAGAGAAGTGTTAGAGTGGAGGTTTGACAGCCGCC
TAGCATTTCATCACGTGGCCCGAGAGCTGCATCCGGAGTACTTCAAGAACTGCTGATATCGAGCTTGCTA
CAAGGGACTTTCCGCTGGGGACTTTCCAGGGAGGCGTGGCCTGGGCGGGACTGGGGAGTGGCGAGCCCTC
AGATCCTGCATATAAGCAGCTGCTTTTTGCCTGTACTGGGTCTCTCTGGTTAGACCAGATCTGAGCCTGG
GAGCTCTCTGGCTAACTAGGGAACCCACTGCTTAAGCCTCAATAAAGCTTGCCTTGAGTGCTTCAAGTAG
TGTGTGCCCGTCTGTTGTGTGACTCTGGTAACTAGAGATCCCTCAGACCCTTTTAGTCAGTGTGGAAAAT
CTCTAGCAGTGGCGCCCGAACAGGGACTTGAAAGCGAAAGGGAAACCAGAGGAGCTCTCTCGACGCAGGA
CTCGGCTTGCTGAAGCGCGCACGGCAAGAGGCGAGGGGCGGCGACTGGTGAGTACGCCAAAAATTTTGAC
TAGCGGAGGCTAGAAGGAGAGAGATGGGTGCGAGAGCGTCAGTATTAAGCGGGGGAGAATTAGATCGCGA
TGGGAAAAAATTCGGTTAAGGCCAGGGGGAAAGAAAAAATATAAATTAAAACATATAGTATGGGCAAGCA
GGGAGCTAGAACGATTCGCAGTTAATCCTGGCCTGTTAGAAACATCAGAAGGCTGTAGACAAATACTGGG
ACAGCTACAACCATCCCTTCAGACAGGATCAGAAGAACTTAGATCATTATATAATACAGTAGCAACCCTC
TATTGTGTGCATCAAAGGATAGAGATAAAAGACACCAAGGAAGCTTTAGACAAGATAGAGGAAGAGCAAA
ACAAAAGTAAGACCACCGCACAGCAAGCGGCCGCTGATCTTCAGACCTGGAGGAGGAGATATGAGGGACA
ATTGGAGAAGTGAATTATATAAATATAAAGTAGTAAAAATTGAACCATTAGGAGTAGCACCCACCAAGGC
AAAGAGAAGAGTGGTGCAGAGAGAAAAAAGAGCAGTGGGAATAGGAGCTTTGTTCCTTGGGTTCTTGGGA
GCAGCAGGAAGCACTATGGGCGCAGCGTCAATGACGCTGACGGTACAGGCCAGACAATTATTGTCTGGTA
TAGTGCAGCAGCAGAACAATTTGCTGAGGGCTATTGAGGCGCAACAGCATCTGTTGCAACTCACAGTCTG
GGGCATCAAGCAGCTCCAGGCAAGAATCCTGGCTGTGGAAAGATACCTAAAGGATCAACAGCTCCTGGGG
ATTTGGGGTTGCTCTGGAAAACTCATTTGCACCACTGCTGTGCCTTGGAATGCTAGTTGGAGTAATAAAT
CTCTGGAACAGATTTGGAATCACACGACCTGGATGGAGTGGGACAGAGAAATTAACAATTACACAAGCTT
AATACACTCCTTAATTGAAGAATCGCAAAACCAGCAAGAAAAGAATGAACAAGAATTATTGGAATTAGAT
AAATGGGCAAGTTTGTGGAATTGGTTTAACATAACAAATTGGCTGTGGTATATAAAATTATTCATAATGA
TAGTAGGAGGCTTGGTAGGTTTAAGAATAGTTTTTGCTGTACTTTCTATAGTGAATAGAGTTAGGCAGGG
ATATTCACCATTATCGTTTCAGACCCACCTCCCAACCCCGAGGGGACCCGACAGGCCCGAAGGAATAGAA
GAAGAAGGTGGAGAGAGAGACAGAGACAGATCCATTCGATTAGTGAACGGATCTCGACGGTATCGCCGAA
TTCACAAATGGCAGTATTCATCCACAATTTTAAAAGAAAAGGGGGGATTGGGGGGTACAGTGCAGGGGAA
AGAATAGTAGACATAATAGCAACAGACATACAAACTAAAGAATTACAAAAACAAATTACAAAAATTCAAA
ATTTTCGGGTTTATTACAGGGACAGCAGAGATCCACTTTGGCTGATACGCGTCTGCAGCCCCGATAAAAT
AAAAGATTTTATTTAGTCTCCAGAAAAAGGGGGGAATGAAAGACCCCACCTGTAGGTTTGGCAAGCTAGC
TGCAGTAACGCCATTTTGCAAGGCATGGAAAAATACCAAACCAAGAATAGAGAAGTTCAGATCAAGGGCG
GGTACATGAAAATAGCTAACGTTGGGCCAAACAGGATATCTGCGGTGAGCAGTTTCGGCCCCGGCCCGGG
GCCAAGAACAGATGGTCACCGCAGTTTCGGCCCCGGCCCGAGGCCAAGAACAGATGGTCCCCAGATATGG
CCCAACCCTCAGCAGTTTCTTAAGACCCATCAGATGTTTCCAGGCTCCCCCAAGGACCTGAAATGACCCT
GCGCCTTATTTGAATTAACCAATCAGCCTGCTTCTCGCTTCTGTTCGCGCGCTTCTGCTTCCCGAGCTCT
ATAAAAGAGCTCACAACCCCTCACTCGGCGCGCCAGTCCTCCGACAGACTGAGTCGCCCGGGCCGCGGCC
GCGGGCTAGCGGATCCCCACCGGTCGCCACCATGGTGAGCAAGGGCGAGGAGCTGTTCACCGGGGTGGTG
CCCATCCTGGTCGAGCTGGACGGCGACGTAAACGGCCACAAGTTCAGCGTGTCCGGCGAGGGCGAGGGCG
ATGCCACCTACGGCAAGCTGACCCTGAAGTTCATCTGCACCACCGGCAAGCTGCCCGTGCCCTGGCCCAC
CCTCGTGACCACCCTGACCTACGGCGTGCAGTGCTTCAGCCGCTACCCCGACCACATGAAGCAGCACGAC
TTCTTCAAGTCCGCCATGCCCGAAGGCTACGTCCAGGAGCGCACCATCTTCTTCAAGGACGACGGCAACT
ACAAGACCCGCGCCGAGGTGAAGTTCGAGGGCGACACCCTGGTGAACCGCATCGAGCTGAAGGGCATCGA
CTTCAAGGAGGACGGCAACATCCTGGGGCACAAGCTGGAGTACAACTACAACAGCCACAACGTCTATATC
ATGGCCGACAAGCAGAAGAACGGCATCAAGGTGAACTTCAAGATCCGCCACAACATCGAGGACGGCAGCG
TGCAGCTCGCCGACCACTACCAGCAGAACACCCCCATCGGCGACGGCCCCGTGCTGCTGCCCGACAACCA
CTACCTGAGCACCCAGTCCGCCCTGAGCAAAGACCCCAACGAGAAGCGCGATCACATGGTCCTGCTGGAG
TTCGTGACCGCCGCCGGGATCACTCTCGGCATGGACGAGCTGTACACAATGGACGAACTGTTCCCCCTCA
TCTTCCCGGCAGAGCCAGCCCAGGCCTCTGGCCCCTATGTGGAGATCATTGAGCAGCCCAAGCAGCGGGG
CATGCGCTTCCGCTACAAGTGCGAGGGGCGCTCCGCGGGCAGCATCCCAGGCGAGAGGAGCACAGATACC
ACCAAGACCCACCCCACCATCAAGATCAATGGCTACACAGGACCAGGGACAGTGCGCATCTCCCTGGTCA
CCAAGGACCCTCCTCACCGGCCTCACCCCCACGAGCTTGTAGGAAAGGACTGCCGGGATGGCTTCTATGA
GGCTGAGCTCTGCCCGGACCGCTGCATCCACAGTTTCCAGAACCTGGGAATCCAGTGTGTGAAGAAGCGG
GACCTGGAGCAGGCTATCAGTCAGCGCATCCAGACCAACAACAACCCCTTCCAAGTTCCTATAGAAGAGC
AGCGTGGGGACTACGACCTGAATGCTGTGCGGCTCTGCTTCCAGGTGACAGTGCGGGACCCATCAGGCAG
GCCCCTCCGCCTGCCGCCTGTCCTTTCTCATCCCATCTTTGACAATCGTGCCCCCAACACTGCCGAGCTC
AAGATCTGCCGAGTGAACCGAAACTCTGGCAGCTGCCTCGGTGGGGATGAGATCTTCCTACTGTGTGACA
AGGTGCAGAAAGAGGACATTGAGGTGTATTTCACGGGACCAGGCTGGGAGGCCCGAGGCTCCTTTTCGCA
AGCTGATGTGCACCGACAAGTGGCCATTGTGTTCCGGACCCCTCCCTACGCAGACCCCAGCCTGCAGGCT
CCTGTGCGTGTCTCCATGCAGCTGCGGCGGCCTTCCGACCGGGAGCTCAGTGAGCCCATGGAATTCCAGT
ACCTGCCAGATACAGACGATCGTCACCGGATTGAGGAGAAACGTAAAAGGACATATGAGACCTTCAGAAG
CATCATGAAGAAGAGTCCTTTCAGCGGACCCACCGACCCCCGGCCTCCACCTCGACGCATTGCTGTGCCT
TCCCGCAGCTCAGCTTCTGTCCCCAAGCCAGCACCCCAGCCCTATCCCTTTACGTCATCCCTGAGCACCA
TCAACTATGATGAGTTTCCCACCATGGTGTTTCCTTCTGGGCAGATCAGCCAGGCCTCGGCCTTGGCCCC
GGCCCCTCCCCAAGTCCTGCCCCAGGCTCCAGCCCCTGCCCCTGCTCCAGCCATGGTATCAGCTCTGGCC
CAGGCCCCAGCCCCTGTCCCAGTCCTAGCCCCAGGCCCTCCTCAGGCTGTGGCCCCACCTGCCCCCAAGC
CCACCCAGGCTGGGGAAGGAACGCTGTCAGAGGCCCTGCTGCAGCTGCAGTTTGATGATGAAGACCTGGG
GGCCTTGCTTGGCAACAGCACAGACCCAGCTGTGTTCACAGACCTGGCATCCGTCGACAACTCCGAGTTT
CAGCAGCTGCTGAACCAGGGCATACCTGTGGCCCCCCACACAACTGAGCCCATGCTGATGGAGTACCCTG
AGGCTATAACTCGCCTAGTGACAGGGGCCCAGAGGCCCCCCGACCCAGCTCCTGCTCCACTGGGGGCCCC
GGGGCTCCCCAATGGCCTCCTTTCAGGAGATGAAGACTTCTCCTCCATTGCGGACATGGACTTCTCAGCC
CTGCTGAGTCAGATCAGCTCCTAACTCGAGACCTAGAAAAACATGGAGCAATCACAAGTAGCAATACAGC
AGCTACCAATGCTGATTGTGCCTGGCTAGAAGCACAAGAGGAGGAGGAGGTGGGTTTTCCAGTCACACCT
CAGGTACCTTTAAGACCAATGACTTACAAGGCAGCTGTAGATCTTAGCCACTTTTTAAAAGAAAAGGGGG
GACTGGAAGGGCTAATTCACTCCCAACGAAGACAAAATCGTCGAGAGATGCTGCATATAAGCAGCTGCTT
TTTGCTTGTACTGGGTCTCTCTGGTTAGACCAGATCTGAGCCTGGGAGCTCTCTGGCTAACTAGGGAACC
CACTGCTTAAGCCTCAATAAAGCTTGCCTTGAGTGCTTCAAGTAGTGTGTGCCCGTCTGTTGTGTGACTC
TGGTAACTAGAGATCCCTCAGACCCTTTTAGTCAGTGTGGAAAATCTCTAGCAGTAGTAGTTCATGTCAT
CTTATTATTCAGTATTTATAACTTGCAAAGAAATGAATATCAGAGAGTGAGAGGCCTTGACATTATAATA
GATTTAGCAGGAATTGAACTAGGAGTGGAGCACACAGGCAAAGCTGCAGAAGTACTTGGAAGAAGCCACC
AGAGATACTCACGATTCTGCACATACCTGGCTAATCCCAGATCCTAAGGATTACATTAAGTTTACTAACA
TTTATATAATGATTTATAGTTTAAAGTATAAACTTATCTAATTTACTATTCTGACAGATATTAATTAATC
CTCAAATATCATAAGAGATGATTACTATTATCCCCATTTAACACAAGAGGAAACTGAGAGGGAAAGATGT
TGAAGTAATTTTCCCACAATTACAGCATCCGTTAGTTACGACTCTATGATCTTCTGACACAAATTCCATT
TACTCCTCACCCTATGACTCAGTCGAATATATCAAAGTTATGGACATTATGCTAAGTAACAAATTACCCT
TTTATATAGTAAATACTGAGTAGATTGAGAGAAGAAATTGTTTGCAAACCTGAATAGCTTCAAGAAGAAG
AGAAGTGAGGATAAGAATAACAGTTGTCATTTAACAAGTTTTAACAAGTAACTTGGTTAGAAAGGGATTC
AAATGCATAAAGCAAGGGATAAATTTTTCTGGCAACAAGACTATACAATATAACCTTAAATATGACTTCA
AATAATTGTTGGAACTTGATAAAACTAATTAAATATTATTGAAGATTATCAATATTATAAATGTAATTTA
CTTTTAAAAAGGGAACATAGAAATGTGTATCATTAGAGTAGAAAACAATCCTTATTATCACAATTTGTCA
AAACAAGTTTGTTATTAACACAAGTAGAATACTGCATTCAATTAAGTTGACTGCAGATTTTGTGTTTTGT
TAAAATTAGAAAGAGATAACAACAATTTGAATTATTGAAAGTAACATGTAAATAGTTCTACATACGTTCT
TTTGACATCTTGTTCAATCATTGATCGAAGTTCTTTATCTTGGAAGAATTTGTTCCAAAGACTCTGAAAT
AAGGAAAACAATCTATTATATAGTCTCACACCTTTGTTTTACTTTTAGTGATTTCAATTTAATAATGTAA
ATGGTTAAAATTTATTCTTCTCTGAGATCATTTCACATTGCAGATAGAAAACCTGAGACTGGGGTAATTT
TTATTAAAATCTAATTTAATCTCAGAAACACATCTTTATTCTAACATCAATTTTTCCAGTTTGATATTAT
CATATAAAGTCAGCCTTCCTCATCTGCAGGTTCCACAACAAAAATCCAACCAACTGTGGATCAAAAATAT
TGGGAAAAAATTAAAAATAGCAATACAACAATAAAAAAATACAAATCAGAAAAACAGCACAGTATAACAA
CTTTATTTAGCATTTACAATCTATTAGGTATTATAAGTAATCTAGCCAGATCCTCTACGCCGGACGCATC
GTGGCCGGCATCACCGGCGCCACAGGTGCGGTTGCTGGCGCCTATATCGCCGACATCACCGATGGGGAAG
ATCGGGCTCGCCACTTCGGGCTCATGAGCGCTTGTTTCGGCGTGGGTATGGTGGCAGGCCCCGTGGCCGG
GGGACTGTTGGGCGCCATCTCCTTGCATGCACCATTCCTTGCGGCGGCGGTGCTCAACGGCCTCAACCTA
CTACTGGGCTGCTTCCTAATGCAGGAGTCGCATAAGGGAGAGCGTCGAATGGTGCACTCTCAGTACAATC
TGCTCTGATGCCGCATAGTTAAGCCAGCCCCGACACCCGCCAACACCCGCTGACGCGCCCTGACGGGCTT
GTCTGCTCCCGGCATCCGCTTACAGACAAGCTGTGACCGTCTCCGGGAGCTGCATGTGTCAGAGGTTTTC
ACCGTCATCACCGAAACGCGCGAGACGAAAGGGCCTCGTGATACGCCTATTTTTATAGGTTAATGTCATG
ATAATAATGGTTTCTTAGACGTCAGGTGGCACTTTTCGGGGAAATGTGCGCGGAACCCCTATTTGTTTAT
TTTTCTAAATACATTCAAATATGTATCCGCTCATGAGACAATAACCCTGATAAATGCTTCAATAATATTG
AAAAAGGAAGAGTATGAGTATTCAACATTTCCGTGTCGCCCTTATTCCCTTTTTTGCGGCATTTTGCCTT
CCTGTTTTTGCTCACCCAGAAACGCTGGTGAAAGTAAAAGATGCTGAAGATCAGTTGGGTGCACGAGTGG
GTTACATCGAACTGGATCTCAACAGCGGTAAGATCCTTGAGAGTTTTCGCCCCGAAGAACGTTTTCCAAT
GATGAGCACTTTTAAAGTTCTGCTATGTGGCGCGGTATTATCCCGTATTGACGCCGGGCAAGAGCAACTC
GGTCGCCGCATACACTATTCTCAGAATGACTTGGTTGAGTACTCACCAGTCACAGAAAAGCATCTTACGG
ATGGCATGACAGTAAGAGAATTATGCAGTGCTGCCATAACCATGAGTGATAACACTGCGGCCAACTTACT
TCTGACAACGATCGGAGGACCGAAGGAGCTAACCGCTTTTTTGCACAACATGGGGGATCATGTAACTCGC
CTTGATCGTTGGGAACCGGAGCTGAATGAAGCCATACCAAACGACGAGCGTGACACCACGATGCCTGTAG
CAATGGCAACAACGTTGCGCAAACTATTAACTGGCGAACTACTTACTCTAGCTTCCCGGCAACAATTAAT
AGACTGGATGGAGGCGGATAAAGTTGCAGGACCACTTCTGCGCTCGGCCCTTCCGGCTGGCTGGTTTATT
GCTGATAAATCTGGAGCCGGTGAGCGTGGGTCTCGCGGTATCATTGCAGCACTGGGGCCAGATGGTAAGC
CCTCCCGTATCGTAGTTATCTACACGACGGGGAGTCAGGCAACTATGGATGAACGAAATAGACAGATCGC
TGAGATAGGTGCCTCACTGATTAAGCATTGGTAACTGTCAGACCAAGTTTACTCATATATACTTTAGATT
GATTTAAAACTTCATTTTTAATTTAAAAGGATCTAGGTGAAGATCCTTTTTGATAATCTCATGACCAAAA
TCCCTTAACGTGAGTTTTCGTTCCACTGAGCGTCAGACCCCGTAGAAAAGATCAAAGGATCTTCTTGAGA
TCCTTTTTTTCTGCGCGTAATCTGCTGCTTGCAAACAAAAAAACCACCGCTACCAGCGGTGGTTTGTTTG
CCGGATCAAGAGCTACCAACTCTTTTTCCGAAGGTAACTGGCTTCAGCAGAGCGCAGATACCAAATACTG
TTCTTCTAGTGTAGCCGTAGTTAGGCCACCACTTCAAGAACTCTGTAGCACCGCCTACATACCTCGCTCT
GCTAATCCTGTTACCAGTGGCTGCTGCCAGTGGCGATAAGTCGTGTCTTACCGGGTTGGACTCAAGACGA
TAGTTACCGGATAAGGCGCAGCGGTCGGGCTGAACGGGGGGTTCGTGCACACAGCCCAGCTTGGAGCGAA
CGACCTACACCGAACTGAGATACCTACAGCGTGAGCTATGAGAAAGCGCCACGCTTCCCGAAGGGAGAAA
GGCGGACAGGTATCCGGTAAGCGGCAGGGTCGGAACAGGAGAGCGCACGAGGGAGCTTCCAGGGGGAAAC
GCCTGGTATCTTTATAGTCCTGTCGGGTTTCGCCACCTCTGACTTGAGCGTCGATTTTTGTGATGCTCGT
CAGGGGGGCGGAGCCTATGGAAAAACGCCAGCAACGCGGCCTTTTTACGGTTCCTGGCCTTTTGCTGGCC
TTTTGCTCACATGTTCTTTCCTGCGTTATCCCCTGATTCTGTGGATAACCGTATTACCGCCTTTGAGTGA
GCTGATACCGCTCGCCGCAGCCGAACGACCGAGCGCAGCGAGTCAGTGAGCGAGGAAGCGGAAGAGCGCC
CAATACGCAAACCGCCTCTCCCCGCGCGTTGGCCGATTCATTAATGCAGCTGTGGAATGTGTGTCAGTTA
GGGTGTGGAAAGTCCCCAGGCTCCCCAGCAGGCAGAAGTATGCAAAGCATGCATCTCAATTAGTCAGCAA
CCAGGTGTGGAAAGTCCCCAGGCTCCCCAGCAGGCAGAAGTATGCAAAGCATGCATCTCAATTAGTCAGC
AACCATAGTCCCGCCCCTAACTCCGCCCATCCCGCCCCTAACTCCGCCCAGTTCCGCCCATTCTCCGCCC
CATGGCTGACTAATTTTTTTTATTTATGCAGAGGCCGAGGCCGCCTCGGCCTCTGAGCTATTCCAGAAGT
AGTGAGGAGGCTTTTTTGGAGGCCTAGGCTTTTGCAAAAAGCTTGGACACAAGACAGGCTTGCGAGATAT
GTTTGAGAATACCACTTTATCCCGCGTCAGGGAGAGGCAGTGCGTAAAAAGACGCGGACTCATGTGAAAT
ACTGGTTTTTAGTGCGCCAGATCTCTATAATCTCGCGCAACCTATTTTCCCCTCGAACACTTTTTAAGCC
GTAGATAAACAGGCTGGGACACTTCACATGAGCGAAAAATACATCGTCACCTGGGACATGTTGCAGATCC
ATGCACGTAAACTCGCAAGCCGACTGATGCCTTCTGAACAATGGAAAGGCATTATTGCCGTAAGCCGTGG
CGGTCTGTACCGGGTGCGTTACTGGCGCGTGAACTGGGTATTCGTCATGTCGATACCGTTTGTATTTCCA
GCTACGATCACGACAACCAGCGCGAGCTTAAAGTGCTGAAACGCGCAGAAGGCGATGGCGAAGGCTTCAT
CGTTATTGATGACCTGGTGGATACCGGTGGTACTGCGGTTGCGATTCGTGAAATGTATCCAAAAGCGCAC
TTTGTCACCATCTTCGCAAAACCGGCTGGTCGTCCGCTGGTTGATGACTATGTTGTTGATATCCCGCAAG
ATACCTGGATTGAACAGCCGTGGGATATGGGCGTCGTATTCGTCCCGCCAATCTCCGGTCGCTAATCTTT
TCAACGCCTGGCACTGCCGGGCGTTGTTCTTTTTAACTTCAGGCGGGTTACAATAGTTTCCAGTAAGTAT
TCTGGAGGCTGCATCCATGACACAGGCAAACCTGAGCGAAACCCTGTTCAAACCCCGCTTTAAACATCCT
GAAACCTCGACGCTAGTCCGCCGCTTTAATCACGGCGCACAACCGCCTGTGCAGTCGGCCCTTGATGGTA
AAACCATCCCTCACTGGTATCGCATGATTAACCGTCTGATGTGGATCTGGCGCGGCATTGACCCACGCGA
AATCCTCGACGTCCAGGCACGTATTGTGATGAGCGATGCCGAACGTACCGACGATGATTTATACGATACG
GTGATTGGCTACCGTGGCGGCAACTGGATTTATGAGTGGGCCCCGGATCTTTGTGAAGGAACCTTACTTC
TGTGGTGTG
